>Addgene plasmid #21949 | pCAG-sREACh-Actin | addgene partial sequence | sequence record 27739 | sREACh-F 5'-gaccccaacgagaagcgcg-3'
CNTANATGAAAANGACGCCGCCGGGATCACTCTCGGCATGGACGAGCTGTACAAGTCCGGACTCAGATCT
CGAGCTATGGATGATGATATCGCCGCGCTCGTCGTCGACAACGGCTCCGGCATGTGCAAGGCCGGCTTCG
CGGGCGACGATGCCCCCCGGGCCGTCTTCCCCTCCATCGTGGGGCGCCCCAGGCACCAGGGCGTGATGGT
GGGCATGGGTCAGAAGGATTCCTATGTGGGCGACGAGGCCCAGAGCAAGAGAGGCATCCTCACCCTGAAG
TACCCCATCGAGCACGGCATCGTCACCAACTGGGACGACATGGAGAAAATCTGGCACCACACCTTCTACA
ATGAGCTGCGTGTGGCTCCCGAGGAGCACCCCGTGCTGCTGACCGAGGCCCCCCTGAACCCCAAGGCCAA
CCGCGAGAAGATGACCCAGATCATGTTTGAGACCTTCAACACCCCAGCCATGTACGTTGCTATCCAGGCT
GTGCTATCCCTGTACGCCTCTGGCCGTACCACTGGCATCGTGATGGACTCCGGTGACGGGGTCACCCACA
CTGTGCCCATCTACGAGGGGTATGCCCTCCCCCATGCCATCCTGCGTCTGGACCTGGCTGGCCGGGACCT
GACTGACTACCTCATGAAGATCCTCACCGAGCGCGGCTACAGCTTCACCACCACGGCCGAGCGGGAAATC
GTGCGTGACATTAAGGAGANNCTGTGCTACGTCGCCCTGGACTTCGAGCAAGAGATGGCCACGGTTTTTN
CCNCNNNNTCNTGAAAAAANNTANAATTGCCTNANNGNNGAGTTNTCACT
