>Addgene plasmid #21949 | pCAG-sREACh-Actin | addgene partial sequence | sequence record 27740 | 21949 with pCAG-F
GCAGATTGGCTGCGCTCCGGTCGCCACCATGGTGAGCAAGGGCGAGGAGCTGTTCACCGGGGTGGTGCCC
ATCCTGGTCGAGCTGGACGGCGACGTAAACGGCCACAAGTTCAGCGTGTCCGGCGAGGGCGAGGGCGATG
CCACCTACGGCAAGCTGACCCTGAAGCTCATCTGCACCACCGGCAAGCTGCCCGTGCCCTGGCCCACCCT
CGTGACCACCTTCGGCTACGGCCTGATGTGCTTCGCCCGCTACCCCGACCACATGAAGCAGCACGACTTC
TTCAAGTCCGCCATGCCCGAAGGCTACGTCCAGGAGCGCACCATCTTCTTCAAGGACGACGGCAACTACA
AGACCCGCGCCGAGGTGAAGTTCGAGGGCGACACCCTGGTGAACCGCATCGAGCTGAAGGGCATCGACTT
CAAGGAGGACGGCAACATCCTGGGGCACAAGCTGGAGTACAACTGGAACAGCGTCAACGTCTATATCATG
GCCGACAAGCAGAAGAACGGCATCAAGGTGAACTTCAAGATCCGCCACAACATCGAGGACGGCAGCGTGC
AGCTCGCCGACCACTACCAGCAGAACACCCCCATCGGCGACGGCCCCGTGCTGCTGCCCGACAACCACTA
CCTGAGCTACCAGTCCGCCCTGAGCAAAGACCCCAACGAGAAGCGCGATCACATGGTCCTGCTGGAGAGA
GTGACCGCCGCCGGGATCACTCTCGGCATGGACGAGCTGTACAAGTCCGGACTCAGATCTCGAGCTATGA
TGATGATATCGCCCGCTCGTCGT
