[The description below was written by a language model from this plasmid's Addgene catalogue record.]
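Description:
pCAG-sREACh-Actin is a mammalian expression plasmid built on a pCAG backbone (about 5.8 kb without insert) that carries human beta-actin (1,128 bp insert), cloned by restriction digestion between BglII and BamHI sites, both of which remain intact. It is maintained as a high-copy plasmid in standard E. coli cloning strains under kanamycin selection. The record does not list the origin of replication, the polyadenylation signal or any mammalian selection marker, and no feature table is available to confirm the element layout.

As the name indicates, expression is expected to come from the CAG promoter, a strong synthetic promoter combining the CMV early enhancer with chicken beta-actin promoter sequences, which gives robust expression in many mammalian cell types, including neurons. The name also indicates a fusion of actin to sREACh, an improved version of REACh, a YFP-derived variant with very low fluorescence quantum yield that still absorbs efficiently. The order of the name suggests that sREACh sits at the N-terminus of actin, but the record does not explicitly state the fusion orientation or any linker.

Such "dark" YFP variants serve as non-radiative FRET acceptors for a GFP-type donor. Because the acceptor contributes little emission of its own, donor fluorescence lifetime can be measured with less spectral contamination. In keeping with the associated publication on sensitive, quantitative FRET-FLIM imaging in single dendritic spines, this construct is suited to use as the acceptor-labelled actin partner, for example alongside donor-tagged actin, to report actin-actin proximity and polymerisation state in living cells.
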