Addgene plasmid #21949: pCAG-sREACh-Actin
Depositing lab: Ryohei Yasuda. Publication: Highly sensitive and quantitative FRET-FLIM imaging in single dendritic spines using improved non-radiative YFP. Murakoshi H, Lee SJ, Yasuda R. Brain Cell Biol. 2008 Aug . 36(1-4):31-42. 10.1007/s11068-008-9024-9 PubMed 18512154.
Backbone
  Vector backbone: pCAG
  Backbone size w/o insert (bp): 5802
  Vector type: Mammalian Expression
Growth in bacteria
  Bacterial resistance: Kanamycin, 50 μg/mL
  Growth temperature: 37°C
  Growth strain: DH5alpha
  Copy number: High Copy
Gene/Insert
  Gene/Insert name: betaActin
  Species: H. sapiens (human)
  Insert size (bp): 1128
  Cloning method: Restriction Enzyme; 5′ cloning site BglII (not destroyed); 3′ cloning site BamHI (not destroyed)
  Sequencing primers: 5′ gaccccaacgagaagcgcg
Terms and licenses: Academic/Nonprofit Terms; Industry Terms: Not Available to Industry
How to cite: pCAG-sREACh-Actin was a gift from Ryohei Yasuda (Addgene plasmid # 21949 ; http://n2t.net/addgene:21949 ; RRID:Addgene_21949)
